>Addgene plasmid #207631 | pSC-cUnaG | addgene full sequence | sequence record 409856 | Addgene NGS Result
CTACCGAGATATCCGCACCAACGCGCAGCCCGGACTCGGTAATGGCGCGCATTGCGCCCAGCGCCATCTG
ATCGTTGGCAACCAGCATCGCAGTGGGAACGATGCCCTCATTCAGCATTTGCATGGTTTGTTGAAAACCG
GACATGGCACTCCAGTCGCCTTCCCGTTCCGCTATCGGCTGAATTTGATTGCGAGTGAGATATTTATGCC
AGCCAGCCAGACGCAGACGCGCCGAGACAGAACTTAATGGGCCCGCTAACAGCGCGATTTGCTGGTGACC
CAATGCGACCAGATGCTCCACGCCCAGTCGCGTACCGTCTTCATGGGAGAAAATAATACTGTTGATGGGT
GTCTGGTCAGAGACATCAAGAAATAACGCCGGAACATTAGTGCAGGCAGCTTCCACAGCAATGGCATCCT
GGTCATCCAGCGGATAGTTAATGATCAGCCCACTGACGCGTTGCGCGAGAAGATTGTGCACCGCCGCTTT
ACAGGCTTCGACGCCGCTTCGTTCTACCATCGACACCACCACGCTGGCACCCAGTTGATCGGCGCGAGAT
TTAATCGCCGCGACAATTTGCGACGGCGCGTGCAGGGCCAGACTGGAGGTGGCAACGCCAATCAGCAACG
ACTGTTTGCCCGCCAGTTGTTGTGCCACGCGGTTGGGAATGTAATTCAGCTCCGCCATCGCCGCTTCCAC
TTTTTCCCGCGTTTTCGCAGAAACGTGGCTGGCCTGGTTCACCACGCGGGAAACGGTCTGATAAGAGACA
CCGGCATACTCTGCGACATCGTATAACGTTACTGGTTTCACATTCACCACCCTGAATTGACTCTCTTCCG
GGCGCTATCATGCCATACCGCGAAAGGTTTTGCGCCATTCGATGGTGTCCGGGATCTCGACGCTCTCCCT
TATGCGACTCCTGCATTAGGAAGCAGCCCAGTAGTAGGTTGAGGCCGTTGAGCACCGCCGCCGCAAGGAA
TGGTGCATGCAAGGAGATGGCGCCCAACAGTCCCCCGGCCACGGGGCCTGCCACCATACCCACGCCGAAA
CAAGCGCTCATGAGCCCGAAGTGGCGAGCCCGATCTTCCCCATCGGTGATGTCGGCGATATAGGCGCCAG
CAACCGCACCTGTGGCGCCGGTGATGCCGGCCACGATGCGTCCGGCGTAGAGGATCGAGATCTCGATCCC
GCGAAATTAATACGACTCACTATAGGGGAATTGTGAGCGGATAACAATTCCCCTCTAGAAATAATTTTGT
TTAACTTTAAGAAGGAGATATACATATGGTTGATACCTTATCAGGTTTATCAAGTGAGCAAGGTCAGTCC
GGTGATATGACAATTGAAGAAGATAGTGCTACCCATATTAAATTCTCATAGCGTGATGAGGACGGCAAAG
AGTTAGCTGGTGCAACTATGGAGTTGCGTGATTCATCTGGTAAAACTATTAGTACATGGATTTCAGATGG
ACAAGTGAAAGATTTCTACCTGTATCCAGGAAAATATACATTTGTCGAAACCGCAGCACCAGACGGTTAT
GAGGTAGCAACTGCTATTACCTTTACAGTTAATGAGCAAGGTCAGGTTACTGTAAATGGCAAAGCAACTA
AAGGTGACGCTCATATTGGTGGCAGTGGTGGTGGGAGCGGCGGTGTTAAATCCGTAGTCAACTTGGTCGG
AGAAAAACTCGTATATGTCCAAAAATGGGATGGCAAAGAGACAACCTACGTGCGTGAAATTAAAGACGGG
AAACTGGTTGTGACGCTGACAATGGGCGACGTGGTGGCAGTGCGCTCGTACCGGCGTGCAACCGAAAAGC
TTGGTACCCTCGAGCACCACCACCACCACCACTGAGATCCGGCTGCTAACAAAGCCCGAAAGGAAGCTGA
GTTGGCTGCTGCCACCGCTGAGCAATAACTAGCATAACCCCTTGGGGCCTCTAAACGGGTCTTGAGGGGT
TTTTTGCTGAAAGGAGGAACTATATCCGGATTGGCGAATGGG
[124 nt withheld, positions 2003-2126]
C
[91 nt withheld, positions 2128-2218]
A
[49 nt withheld, positions 2220-2268]
CCTTTGACGTTGGAGTCCACGTTCTTT
[37 nt withheld, positions 2296-2332]
ACCCTATCTCGGTCTATTCTTTTGATTTATAAGGGATTTTGCCGATTTCGGCCTATTGGTTAAAAAATGA
GCTGATTTAACAAAAATTTAACGCGAATTTTAACAAAATATTAACGTTTACAATTTCAGGTGGCACTTTT
CGGGGAAATGTGCGCGGAACCCCTATTTGTTTATTTTTCTAAATACATTCAAATATGTATCCGCTCATGA
GACAATAACCCTGATAAATGCTTCAATAATATTGAAAAAGGAAGAGTATGAGTATTCAACATTTCCGTGT
CGCCCTTATTCCCTTTTTTGCGGCATTTTGCCTTCCTGTTTTTGCTCACCCAGAAACGCTGGTGAAAGTA
AAAGATGCTGAAGATCAGTTGGGTGCACGAGTGGGTTACATCGAACTGGATCTCAACAGCGGTAAGATCC
TTGAGAGTTTTCGCCCCGAAGAACGTTTTCCAATGATGAGCACTTTTAAAGTTCTGCTATGTGGCGCGGT
ATTATCCCGTATTGACGCCGGGCAAGAGCAACTCGGTCGCCGCATACACTATTCTCAGAATGACTTGGTT
GAGTACTCACCAGTCACAGAAAAGCATCTTACGGATGGCATGACAGTAAGAGAATTATGCAGTGCTGCCA
TAACCATGAGTGATAACACTGCGGCCAACTTACTTCTGACAACGATCGGAGGACCGAAGGAGCTAACCGC
TTTTTTGCACAACATGGGGGATCATGTAACTCGCCTTGATCGTTGGGAACCGGAGCTGAATGAAGCCATA
CCAAACGACGAGCGTGACACCACGATGCCTGCAGCAATGGCAACAACGTTGCGCAAACTATTAACTGGCG
AACTACTTACTCTAGCTTCCCGGCAACAATTAATAGACTGGATGGAGGCGGATAAAGTTGCAGGACCACT
TCTGCGCTCGGCCCTTCCGGCTGGCTGGTTTATTGCTGATAAATCTGGAGCCGGTGAGCGTGGGTCTCGC
GGTATCATTGCAGCACTGGGGCCAGATGGTAAGCCCTCCCGTATCGTAGTTATCTACACGACGGGGAGTC
AGGCAACTATGGATGAACGAAATAGACAGATCGCTGAGATAGGTGCCTCACTGATTAAGCATTGGTAACT
GTCAGACCAAGTTTACTCATATATACTTTAGATTGATTTAAAACTTCATTTTTAATTTAAAAGGATCTAG
GTGAAGATCCTTTTTGATAATCTCATGACCAAAATCCCTTAACGTGAGTTTTCGTTCCACTGAGCGTCAG
ACCCCGTAGAAAAGATCAAAGGATCTTCTTGAGATCCTTTTTTTCTGCGCGTAATCTGCTGCTTGCAAAC
AAAAAAACCACCGCTACCAGCGGTGGTTTGTTTGCCGGATCAAGAGCTACCAACTCTTTTTCCGAAGGTA
ACTGGCTTCAGCAGAGCGCAGATACCAAATACTGTCCTTCTAGTGTAGCCGTAGTTAGGCCACCACTTCA
AGAACTCTGTAGCACCGCCTACATACCTCGCTCTGCTAATCCTGTTACCAGTGGCTGCTGCCAGTGGCGA
TAAGTCGTGTCTTACCGGGTTGGACTCAAGACGATAGTTACCGGATAAGGCGCAGCGGTCGGGCTGAACG
GGGGGTTCGTGCACACAGCCCAGCTTGGAGCGAACGACCTACACCGAACTGAGATACCTACAGCGTGAGC
TATGAGAAAGCGCCACGCTTCCCGAAGGGAGAAAGGCGGACAGGTATCCGGTAAGCGGCAGGGTCGGAAC
AGGAGAGCGCACGAGGGAGCTTCCAGGGGGAAACGCCTGGTATCTTTATAGTCCTGTCGGGTTTCGCCAC
CTCTGACTTGAGCGTCGATTTTTGTGATGCTCGTCAGGGGGGCGGAGCCTATGGAAAAACGCCAGCAACG
CGGCCTTTTTACGGTTCCTGGCCTTTTGCTGGCCTTTTGCTCACATGTTCTTTCCTGCGTTATCCCCTGA
TTCTGTGGATAACCGTATTACCGCCTTTGAGTGAGCTGATACCGCTCGCCGCAGCCGAACGACCGAGCGC
AGCGAGTCAGTGAGCGAGGAAGCGGAAGAGCGCCTGATGCGGTATTTTCTCCTTACGCATCTGTGCGGTA
TTTCACACCGCATATATGGTGCACTCTCAGTACAATCTGCTCTGATGCCGCATAGTTAAGCCAGTATACA
CTCCGCTATCGCTACGTGACTGGGTCATGGCTGCGCCCCGACACCCGCCAACACCCGCTGACGCGCCCTG
ACGGGCTTGTCTGCTCCCGGCATCCGCTTACAGACAAGCTGTGACCGTCTCCGGGAGCTGCATGTGTCAG
AGGTTTTCACCGTCATCACCGAAACGCGCGAGGCAGCTGCGGTAAAGCTCATCAGCGTGGTCGTGAAGCG
ATTCACAGATGTCTGCCTGTTCATCCGCGTCCAGCTCGTTGAGTTTCTCCAGAAGCGTTAATGTCTGGCT
TCTGATAAAGCGGGCCATGTTAAGGGCGGTTTTTTCCTGTTTGGTCACTGATGCCTCCGTGTAAGGGGGA
TTTCTGTTCATGGGGGTAATGATACCGATGAAACGAGAGAGGATGCTCACGATACGGGTTACTGATGATG
AACATGCCCGGTTACTGGAACGTTGTGAGGGTAAACAACTGGCGGTATGGATGCGGCGGGACCAGAGAAA
AATCACTCAGGGTCAATGCCAGCGCTTCGTTAATACAGATGTAGGTGTTCCACAGGGTAGCCAGCAGCAT
CCTGCGATGCAGATCCGGAACATAATGGTGCAGGGCGCTGACTTCCGCGTTTCCAGACTTTACGAAACAC
GGAAACCGAAGACCATTCATGTTGTTGCTCAGGTCGCAGACGTTTTGCAGCAGCAGTCGCTTCACGTTCG
CTCGCGTATCGGTGATTCATTCTGCTAACCAGTAAGGCAACCCCGCCAGCCTAGCCGGGTCCTCAACGAC
AGGAGCACGATCATGCGCACCCGTGGGGCCGCCATGCCGGCGATAATGGCCTGCTTCTCGCCGAAACGTT
TGGTGGCGGGACCAGTGACGAAGGCTTGAGCGAGGGCGTGCAAGATTCCGAATACCGCAAGCGACAGGCC
GATCATCGTCGCGCTCCAGCGAAAGCGGTCCTCGCCGAAAATGACCCAGAGCGCTGCCGGCACCTGTCCT
ACGAGTTGCATGATAAAGAAGACAGTCATAAGTGCGGCGACGATAGTCATGCCCCGCGCCCACCGGAAGG
AGCTGACTGGGTTGAAGGCTCTCAAGGGCATCGGTCGAGATCCCGGTGCCTAATGAGTGAGCTAACTTAC
ATTAATTGCGTTGCGCTCACTGCCCGCTTTCCAGTCGGGAAACCTGTCGTGCCAGCTGCATTAATGAATC
GGCCAACGCGCGGGGAGAGGCGGTTTGCGTATTGGGCGCCAGGGTGGTTTTTCTTTTCACCAGTGAGACG
GGCAACAGCTGATTGCCCTTCACCGCCTGGCCCTGAGAGAGTTGCAGCAAGCGGTCCACGCTGGTTTGCC
CCAGCAGGCGAAAATCCTGTTTGATGGTGGTTAACGGCGGGATATAACATGAGCTGTCTTCGGTATCGTC
GTATCCCA
Features (pLannotate 1.2.2; 19 found; start..end, strand, type, name):
    812..889     -  promoter       lacI promoter: lacI
    897..1176    -  CDS            TcR (fragment): tetracycline efflux protein; tet; confers resistance to tetracycline
   1198..1216    +  promoter       T7 promoter: promoter for bacteriophage T7 RNA polymerase
   1217..1241    +  protein_bind   lac operator: The lac repressor binds to the lac operator to inhibit transcription in E. coli. This inhibition can be relieved by adding lactose or isopropyl-β-D-thiogalactopyranoside (IPTG). lac repressor encoded by lacI
   1256..1278    +  RBS            RBS: efficient ribosome binding site from bacteriophage T7 gene 10 (Olins and Rangwala, 1989)
   1652..1816    +  CDS            UnaG (fragment): UnaG is a basic (constitutively fluorescent) green fluorescent protein published in 2013, derived from Anguilla japonica. It has low acid sensitivity. It requires the cofactor bilirubin for fluorescence.
   1835..1852    +  CDS            9xHis (fragment): 9xHis affinity tag
   1862..1911    +  CDS            SET1 (fragment): solubility-enhancement tag derived from T7 phage gene 10B
   1919..1966    +  terminator     T7 terminator: transcription terminator for bacteriophage T7 RNA polymerase
   2003..2458    +  rep_origin     f1 ori (sequence partly withheld): f1 bacteriophage origin of replication; arrow indicates direction of (+) strand synthesis
   2485..2589    +  promoter       AmpR promoter: bla
   2590..3450    +  CDS            AmpR: β-lactamase; bla; confers resistance to ampicillin, carbenicillin, and related antibiotics
   3621..4209    +  rep_origin     ori: high-copy-number ColE1/pMB1/pBR322/pUC origin of replication
   4395..4537    -  misc_feature   bom: basis of mobility region from pBR322
   4639..4830    -  CDS            rop: Rop protein, which maintains plasmids at low copy number; rop
   4847..5227    +  CDS            YPB1_ECOLX: Protein predicted: Swiss-Prot protein existence level 4. From Escherichia coli.
   5299..5590    -  CDS            TcR (fragment): tetracycline efflux protein; tet; confers resistance to tetracycline
   5605..5626    -  protein_bind   CAP binding site: CAP binding activates transcription in the presence of cAMP. E. coli catabolite activator protein
   5639..811     -  CDS            lacI (across the origin): lac repressor; lacI; The lac repressor binds to the lac operator to inhibit transcription in E. coli. This inhibition can be relieved by adding lactose or isopropyl-β-D-thiogalactopyranoside (IPTG).
