[The description below was written by a language model from this plasmid's Addgene catalogue record and pLannotate feature annotations shown in this document.]
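Description:
pSC-cUnaG is a bacterial expression plasmid built on the pET-21 backbone. It encodes a synthetic fusion of a photocaged SpyCatcher (pSC) to the C-terminal fragment of the split fluorescent protein UnaG. The sequenced record is 5,910 nt. The plasmid is maintained in E. coli through a ColE1/pBR322-type origin with the adjacent bom site and rop gene, and it also carries an f1 phage origin. Selection is by ampicillin, through β-lactamase expressed from its own promoter. The catalogue lists it as high copy, although rop normally moderates copy number. The short tetracycline-resistance fragments and the predicted E. coli ORF in the annotation appear to be pBR322-derived backbone remnants rather than functional markers.

The roughly 570 bp insert sits downstream of a T7 promoter with a lac operator and the T7 gene 10 ribosome binding site, and it is followed by the T7 terminator. A plasmid-borne lacI gene supplies repressor, so expression is IPTG-inducible in hosts that provide T7 RNA polymerase. The annotation detects the UnaG fragment and a C-terminal histidine tag, catalogued as 6xHis, which can be used for affinity purification. The SpyCatcher portion is not annotated but presumably occupies the unannotated region between the RBS and the UnaG fragment. The short "SET1" hit before the terminator is probably an annotation artefact in vector sequence.

SpyCatcher's critical reactive lysine codon is replaced by an amber stop codon. This design is typical of genetic code expansion, where a suppressor tRNA/synthetase pair supplied separately would insert a photocaged lysine analogue, though the record does not describe that machinery. The associated work concerns light-activated SpyLigation. Uncaging with light restores SpyCatcher's reactivity toward SpyTag, which would bring the split fragments together and reconstitute the bilirubin-dependent green fluorescence of UnaG, giving spatiotemporal control over assembly.
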