Addgene plasmid #207631: pSC-cUnaG
Purpose: A plasmid encoding photocaged SpyCatcher (pSC) fused to C-terminal UnaG fragment.
Depositing lab: Cole DeForest. Depositing organization: University of Washington. Publication: Spatiotemporal functional assembly of split protein pairs through a light-activated SpyLigation. Ruskowitz ER, Munoz-Robles BG, Strange AC, Butcher CH, Kurniawan S, Filteau JR, DeForest CA. Nat Chem. 2023 May;15(5):694-704. doi: 10.1038/s41557-023-01152-x. Epub 2023 Apr 17. PubMed 37069270.
Backbone
  Vector backbone: pET-21
  Backbone size w/o insert (bp): 5340
  Vector type: Bacterial Expression
Growth in bacteria
  Bacterial resistance: Ampicillin, 100 μg/mL
  Growth temperature: 37°C
  Growth strain: DH5alpha
  Copy number: High Copy
Gene/Insert
  Gene/Insert name: photocaged SpyCatcher-cUnaG
  Species: Synthetic
  Insert size (bp): 570
  Mutation: Amber stop codon at SC's critical lysine
  Promoter: T7
  Tag / fusion protein: 6xHis (C terminal on insert)
  Cloning method: Gibson Cloning
  Sequencing primers: 5′ T7F; 3′ T7R
Terms and licenses: Academic/Nonprofit Terms; Industry Terms: Not Available to Industry
How to cite: pSC-cUnaG was a gift from Cole DeForest (Addgene plasmid # 207631 ; http://n2t.net/addgene:207631 ; RRID:Addgene_207631)
